>Addgene plasmid #45342 | pGRB2.2 | depositor full sequence | sequence record 63301 | pGRB2.2 sequence 5832 bps
GACGAAAGGGCCTCGTGATACGCCTATTTTTATAGGTTAATGTCATGATAATAATGGTTTCTTAGCAGGT
TAGACTAACATGCAAAAAGTTTATATTCATTTTTGTAGTTATTCTTGTTTTCATTAGGATGATTACACAC
TGTGGATGTGGATTAATCGATCATTGTTAATTTAGTGTAGCTACTACCATTTCAAACAAAACGTAAATTC
TTGCAGTCGTACTGGATCTGTGAATCTATTAGTATATATGAATTAAAGTAGCTTGTACATATTATTCTGT
TGAATCATATCGCAGAGCATTGGTTGAAATCCAAAATATAAAAATGTAATATCACAAAAAATAATACTAA
TTCTAACATTAATGGGTCAGATTTTTAGTGAATACTTAAATTTATAATATCGTCTATTTAAGCTAGCAAA
TGGAACAACATTTAAAGTAAGAACATCATATCTACATGAAAATGTATATTTCAATCTGACTAATAACGCA
GAGCACATCTTTCAGTGATGTCTGTCACATGATCAAAAAGAATTGTATTTAAATAATTCATAATAAAAGC
TTAAAAAATTACAATAATGAAAATAAAGTAAATAATGACATGGGTAAGAGTTCCGAAATAGAATCTTAGT
GTACAAAACAAAAATTGCATCATTAGAGATCCCCACATTCAAATATGTATCCGCTCATGAGACAATAACC
CTGATAAATGCTTCAATAATATTGAAAAAGGAAGAGTATGAGTATTCAACATTTCCGTGTCGCCCTTATT
CCCTTTTTTGCGGCATTTTGCCTTCCTGTTTTTGCTCACCCAGAAACGCTGGTGAAAGTAAAAGATGCTG
AAGATCAGTTGGGTGCACGAGTGGGTTACATCGAACTGGATCTCAACAGCGGTAAGATCCTTGAGAGTTT
TCGCCCCGAAGAACGTTTTCCAATGATGAGCACTTTTAAAGTTCTGCTATGTGGCGCGGTATTATCCCGT
ATTGACGCCGGGCAAGAGCAACTCGGTCGCCGCATACACTATTCTCAGAATGACTTGGTTGAGTACTCAC
CAGTCACAGAAAAGCATCTTACGGATGGCATGACAGTAAGAGAATTATGCAGTGCTGCCATAACCATGAG
TGATAACACTGCGGCCAACTTACTTCTGACAACGATCGGAGGACCGAAGGAGCTAACCGCTTTTTTGCAC
AACATGGGGGATCATGTAACTCGCCTTGATCGTTGGGAACCGGAGCTGAATGAAGCCATACCAAACGACG
AGCGTGACACCACGATGCCTGTAGCAATGGCAACAACGTTGCGCAAACTATTAACTGGCGAACTACTTAC
TCTAGCTTCCCGGCAACAATTAATAGACTGGATGGAGGCGGATAAAGTTGCAGGACCACTTCTGCGCTCG
GCCCTTCCGGCTGGCTGGTTTATTGCTGATAAATCTGGAGCCGGTGAGCGTGGGTCTCGCGGTATCATTG
CAGCACTGGGGCCAGATGGTAAGCCCTCCCGTATCGTAGTTATCTACACGACGGGGAGTCAGGCAACTAT
GGATGAACGAAATAGACAGATCGCTGAGATAGGTGCCTCACTGATTAAGCATTGGTAACTGTCAGACCAA
GTTTACTCATATATACTTTAGATTGATTTAAAACTTCATTTTTAATTTAAAAGGATCTAGGTGAAGATCC
TTTTTGATAATCTCATGACCAAAATCCCTTAACGTGAGTTTTCGTTCCACTGAGCGTCAGACCCCGTAGA
AAAGATCAAAGGATCTTCTTGAGATCCTTTTTTTCTGCGCGTAATCTGCTGCTTGCAAACAAAAAAACCA
CCGCTACCAGCGGTGGTTTGTTTGCCGGATCAAGAGCTACCAACTCTTTTTCCGAAGGTAACTGGCTTCA
GCAGAGCGCAGATACCAAATACTGTTCTTCTAGTGTAGCCGTAGTTAGGCCACCACTTCAAGAACTCTGT
AGCACCGCCTACATACCTCGCTCTGCTAATCCTGTTACCAGTGGCTGCTGCCAGTGGCGATAAGTCGTGT
CTTACCGGGTTGGACTCAAGACGATAGTTACCGGATAAGGCGCAGCGGTCGGGCTGAACGGGGGGTTCGT
GCACACAGCCCAGCTTGGAGCGAACGACCTACACCGAACTGAGATACCTACAGCGTGAGCTATGAGAAAG
CGCCACGCTTCCCGAAGGGAGAAAGGCGGACAGGTATCCGGTAAGCGGCAGGGTCGGAACAGGAGAGCGC
ACGAGGGAGCTTCCAGGGGGAAACGCCTGGTATCTTTATAGTCCTGTCGGGTTTCGCCACCTCTGACTTG
AGCGTCGATTTTTGTGATGCTCGTCAGGGGGGCGGAGCCTATGGAAAAACGCCAGCAACGCGGCCTTTTT
ACGGTTCCTGGCCTTTTGCTGGCCTTTTGCTCACATGTTCTTTCCTGCGTTATCCCCTGATTCTGTGGAT
AACCGTATTACCGCCTTTGAGTGAGCTGATACCGCTCGCCGCAGCCGAACGACCGAGCGCAGCGAGTCAG
TGAGCGAGGAAGCGGAAGAGCGCCCAATACGCAAACCGCCTCTCCCCGCGCGTTGGCCGATTCATTAATG
CAGCTGGCACGACAGGTTTCCCGACTGGAAAGCGGGCAGTGAGCGCAACGCAATTAATGTGAGTTAGCTC
ACTCATTAGGCACCCCAGGCTTTACACTTTATGCTTCCGGCTCGTATGTTGTGTGGAATTGTGAGCGGAT
AACAATTTCACACAGGAAACAGCTATGACCATGATTACGCCAAGCGCGCAATTAACCCTCACTAAAGGGA
ACAAAAGCTGGAGCTCCATAAAGCACGTGGCCTCTTATCGAGAAAGAAATTACCGTCGCTCGTGATTTGT
TTGCAAAAAGAACAAAACTGAAAAAACCCAGACACGCTCGACTTCCTGTCTTCCTATTGATTGCAGCTTC
CAATTTCGTCACACAACAAGGTCCTAGCGACGGCTCACAGGTTTTGTAACAAGCAATCGAAGGTTCTGGA
ATGGCGGGAAAGGGTTTAGTACCACATGCTATGATGCCCACTGTGATCTCCAGAGCAAAGTTCGTTCGAT
CGTACTGTTACTCTCTCCCTTTCAAACAGAATTGTCCGAATCGTGTGACAACAACAGCCTGTTCTCACAC
ACTCTTTTCTTCTAACCAAGGGGGTGGTTTAGTTTAGTAGAACCTCGTGAAACTTACATTTACATATATA
TAAACTTGCATAAATTGGTCAATGCAAGAAATACATATTTGGTCTTTTCTAATTCGTAGTTTTTCAAGTT
CTTAGATGCTTTCTTTTTCTCTTTTTTACAGATCATCAAGGAAGTAATTATCTACTTTTTACAACAAATA
TAAAACATCTAGAACTAGTGGATCCCCCGGGCTGCAGGAATTCGATATCAAGCTTATCGATACCGTCGAC
CTCGAGAACACAACCCACAGCTACCACCATCAACAATATTTATATATATAACGTACACATAGAAATCACA
CAAACAGAGTATTTATTCTTAACTACATGAACTACCATCAGACCGTCTGGGCCACTATATAATGTGCCAT
TCATAAACGTGATCACTTTACGTAGCAGGCAACCCCAGGTGAAAATTTTTCAGCGAGCTGCCAGATTGTC
AGGTGAAAAACTGAAAAAAACTTCTGGGCGATGAGCTTGTGGCGGGAAATTAAGTATATAAAGCAGTTAG
TTTCTTCTGCTTCTTGTGGTTCTGGGTATTCTTGTAATATTTGGAAGAATAGAAAATCAAGACTACTGCC
TTTCTTTTCATATTATAGAGGAAGAAATACGCACGAACACGATATAGAGGTAAAGGTACCCAATTCGCCC
TATAGTGAGTCGTATTACGCGCGCTCACTGGCCGTCGTTTTACAACGTCGTGACTGGGAAAACCCTGGCG
TTACCCAACTTAATCGCCTTGCAGCACATCCCCCTTTCGCCAGCTGGCGTAATAGCGAAGAGGCCCGCAC
CGATCGCCCTTCCCAACAGTTGCGCAGCCTGAATGGCGAATGG
[124 nt withheld, positions 4034-4157]
C
[91 nt withheld, positions 4159-4249]
A
[49 nt withheld, positions 4251-4299]
CCTTTGACGTTGGAGTCCACGTTCTTT
[37 nt withheld, positions 4327-4363]
ACCCTATCTCGGTCTATTCTTTTGATTTATAAGGGATTTTGCCGATTTCGGCCTATTGGTTAAAAAATGA
GCTGATTTAACAAAAATTTAACGCGAATTTTAACAAAATATTAACGCTTACAATTTCCTGATGCGGTATT
TTCTCCTTACGCATCTGTGCGGTATTTCACACCGCATAGGGTAATAACTGATATAATTAAATTGAAGCTC
TAATTTGTGAGTTTAGTATACATGCATTTACTTATAATACAGTTTTTTAGTTTTGCTGGCCGCATCTTCT
CAAATATGCTTCCCAGCCTGCTTTTCTGTAACGTTCACCCTCTACCTTAGCATCCCTTCCCTTTGCAAAT
AGTCCTCTTCCAACAATAATAATGTCAGATCCTGTAGAGACCACATCATCCACGGTTCTATACTGTTGAC
CCAATGCGTCTCCCTTGTCATCTAAACCCACACCGGGTGTCATAATCAACCAATCGTAACCTTCATCTCT
TCCACCCATGTCTCTTTGAGCAATAAAGCCGATAACAAAATCTTTGTCGCTCTTCGCAATGTCAACAGTA
CCCTTAGTATATTCTCCAGTAGATAGGGAGCCCTTGCATGACAATTCTGCTAACATCAAAAGGCCTCTAG
GTTCCTTTGTTACTTCTTCTGCCGCCTGCTTCAAACCGCTAACAATACCTGGGCCCACCACACCGTGTGC
ATTCGTAATGTCTGCCCATTCTGCTATTCTGTATACACCCGCAGAGTACTGCAATTTGACTGTATTACCA
ATGTCAGCAAATTTTCTGTCTTCGAAGAGTAAAAAATTGTACTTGGCGGATAATGCCTTTAGCGGCTTAA
CTGTGCCCTCCATGGAAAAATCAGTCAAGATATCCACATGTGTTTTTAGTAAACAAATTTTGGGACCTAA
TGCTTCAACTAACTCCAGTAATTCCTTGGTGGTACGAACATCCAATGAAGCACACAAGTTTGTTTGCTTT
TCGTGCATGATATTAAATAGCTTGGCAGCAACAGGACTAGGATGAGTAGCAGCACGTTCCTTATATGTAG
CTTTCGACATGATTTATCTTCGTTTCCTGCAGGTTTTTGTTCTGTGCAGTTGGGTTAAGAATACTGGGCA
ATTTCATGTTTCTTCAACACTACATATGCGTATATATACCAATCTAAGTCTGTGCTCCTTCCTTCGTTCT
TCCTTCTGTTCGGAGATTACCGAATCAAAAAAATTTCAAGGAAACCGAAATCAAAAAAAAGAATAAAAAA
AAAATGATGAATTGAAAAGGTGGTATGGTGCACTCTCAGTACAATCTGCTCTGATGCCGCATAGTTAAGC
CAGCCCCGACACCCGCCAACACCCGCTGACGCGCCCTGACGGGCTTGTCTGCTCCCGGCATCCGCTTACA
GACAAGCTGTGACCGTCTCCGGGAGCTGCATGTGTCAGAGGTTTTCACCGTCATCACCGAAACGCGCGA
Features (pLannotate 1.2.2; 17 found; start..end, strand, type, name):
    666..737     +  promoter       AmpR promoter: bla
    738..1598    +  CDS            AmpR: β-lactamase; bla; confers resistance to ampicillin, carbenicillin, and related antibiotics
   1769..2357    +  rep_origin     ori: high-copy-number ColE1/pMB1/pBR322/pUC origin of replication
   2540..2632    +  CDS            lacI (fragment): lac repressor; lacI; The lac repressor binds to the lac operator to inhibit transcription in E. coli. This inhibition can be relieved by adding lactose or isopropyl-β-D-thiogalactopyranoside (IPTG).
   2645..2666    +  protein_bind   CAP binding site: CAP binding activates transcription in the presence of cAMP. E. coli catabolite activator protein
   2681..2711    +  promoter       lac promoter: promoter for the E. coli lac operon
   2719..2735    +  protein_bind   lac operator: The lac repressor binds to the lac operator to inhibit transcription in E. coli. This inhibition can be relieved by adding lactose or isopropyl-β-D-thiogalactopyranoside (IPTG). lac repressor encoded by lacI
   2780..2798    +  promoter       T3 promoter: promoter for bacteriophage T3 RNA polymerase
   3368..3436    +  misc_feature   MCS (fragment): pBluescript multiple cloning site
   3849..3867    -  promoter       T7 promoter: promoter for bacteriophage T7 RNA polymerase
   3875..4030    +  CDS            lacZα (fragment): LacZα fragment of β-galactosidase; lacZ fragment
   4034..4462    +  rep_origin     f1 ori (sequence partly withheld): f1 bacteriophage origin of replication; arrow indicates direction of (+) strand synthesis
   4490..4541    -  misc_feature   bom (fragment): basis of mobility region from pBR322
   4620..5423    -  CDS            URA3: orotidine-5'-phosphate decarboxylase, required for uracil biosynthesis; S. cerevisiae URA3; yeast auxotrophic marker, counterselectable with 5-fluoroorotic acid (5-FOA)
   5424..5639    -  promoter       URA3 promoter: S. cerevisiae URA3
   5647..5696    -  misc_feature   bom (fragment): basis of mobility region from pBR322
   5798..1       -  CDS            rop (fragment) (across the origin): Rop protein, which maintains plasmids at low copy number; rop
