[The description below was written by a language model from this plasmid's Addgene catalogue record and pLannotate feature annotations shown in this document.]
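Description:
pGRB2.2 is an empty expression backbone for the yeast Candida glabrata, built as an E. coli–yeast shuttle plasmid of 5,832 bp. It was derived from pGRB2.1 by amplifying the PGK1 promoter from Saccharomyces cerevisiae and inserting it as a SacI/XbaI fragment. In bacteria it is maintained at high copy through a ColE1/pUC-type origin and selected with ampicillin via the β-lactamase gene and its native promoter. In yeast, selection relies on the S. cerevisiae URA3 gene under its own promoter, which complements uracil auxotrophy and can be counterselected with 5-fluoroorotic acid.

The annotated features reveal a pBluescript-like cloning region: lac promoter/operator and CAP site, T3 and T7 phage promoters flanking a partial pBluescript multiple cloning site, a lacZα fragment, and an f1 origin that allows production of single-stranded DNA. The roughly 570 bp unannotated interval between the T3 promoter and the MCS fragment is a plausible location for the PGK1 promoter, but the automated annotation does not label it. A gene of interest cloned by restriction digestion into the polylinker downstream of the promoter would be driven by PGK1, a strong glycolytic promoter generally used for constitutive expression. Short lacI, bom and rop fragments are remnants of earlier vector lineages and are not functional parts.

The feature table does not identify any yeast replication or segregation element (such as a centromere/ARS) or a transcription terminator after the cloning site. Several stretches remain unannotated, so the record does not state how the plasmid is maintained in C. glabrata. It belongs to a set of expression plasmids developed for that species and serves as a recipient vector for expressing user-supplied open reading frames.
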