Addgene plasmid #45342: pGRB2.2
Purpose: (Empty Backbone)
Depositing lab: Brendan Cormack. Depositing organization: Johns Hopkins University and School of Medicine. Publication: Expression plasmids for use in Candida glabrata. Zordan RE, Ren Y, Pan SJ, Rotondo G, De Las Penas A, Iluore J, Cormack BP. G3 (Bethesda). 2013 Oct 3;3(10):1675-86. doi: 10.1534/g3.113.006908. PubMed 23934995.
Backbone
  Vector backbone: pGRB2.1
  Backbone size (bp): 5832
  Modifications to backbone: PGK1 promoter was amplified from S. cerevisiae and introduced into pGRB2.1 using SacI/XbaI restriction digest
  Vector type: C. glabrata expression
  Promoter: PGK1
  Selectable markers: URA3
Growth in bacteria
  Bacterial resistance: Ampicillin, 100 μg/mL
  Growth temperature: 37°C
  Growth strain: DH10B
  Copy number: High Copy
Gene/Insert
  Cloning method: Restriction Enzyme
Terms and licenses: Academic/Nonprofit Terms; Industry Terms: Not Available to Industry
How to cite: pGRB2.2 was a gift from Brendan Cormack (Addgene plasmid # 45342 ; http://n2t.net/addgene:45342 ; RRID:Addgene_45342)
