>Addgene plasmid #45342 | pGRB2.2 | addgene partial sequence | sequence record 64733 | M13pUC-fwd 5'-CCCAGTCACGACGTTGTAAAACG-3'
ACGACTCACTATAGGGCGAATTGGGTACCTTTACCTCTATATCGTGTTCGTGCGTATTTCTTCCTCTATA
ATATGAAAAGAAAGGCAGTAGTCTTGATTTTCTATTCTTCCAAATATTACAAGAATACCCAGAACCACAA
GAAGCAGAAGAAACTAACTGCTTTATATACTTAATTTCCCGCCACAAGCTCATCGCCCAGAAGTTTTTTT
CAGTTTTTCACCTGACAATCTGGCAGCTCGCTGAAAAATTTTCACCTGGGGTTGCCTGCTACGTAAAGTG
ATCACGTTTATGAATGGCACATTATATAGTGGCCCAGACGGTCTGATGGTAGTTCATGTAGTTAAGAATA
AATACTCTGTTTGTGTGATTTCTATGTGTACGTTATATATATAAATATTGTTGATGGTGGTAGCTGTGGG
TTGTGTTCTCGAGGTCGACGGTATCGATAAGCTTGATATCGAATTCCTGCAGCCCGGGGGATCCACTAGT
TCTAGATGTTTTATATTTGTTGTAAAAAGTAGATAATTACTTCCTTGATGATCTGTAAAAAAGAGAAAAA
GAAAGCATCTAAGAACTTGAAAAACTACGAATTAGAAAAGACCAAATATGTATTTCTTGCATTGACCAAT
TTATGCAAGTTTATATATATGTAAATGTAAGTTTCACGAGGTTCTACTAAACTAAACCACCCCCTTGGTT
AGAAGAAAAGAGTGTGTGAGAACAGGCTGTTGTTGTCACACGATTCGGACAATTCTGTTTGAAAGGGAGA
GAGTAACAGTACGATCGAACGAACTTTGCTCTGGAGATCACAGTGGGCATCATAGCATGTGGTACTAAAC
CCTTTCCCGCCATTCCAGAACCTTCGATTGCTTGTTACAAAACCTGTGAGCCGTCGCTAGGACCTTGTTG
TGTGACGAAATTGGAAGCTGCAATCAATAGGAAGACAGGAAGTCGAGCGTGTCTGGGTTTTTTCAGTTTT
GTTC
