>Addgene plasmid #45342 | pGRB2.2 | addgene partial sequence | sequence record 66520 | M13pUC-rev 5'-AGCGGATAACAATTTCACACAGG-3'
AGCGCGCAATTAACCCTCACTAAAGGGAACAAAAGCTGGAGCTCCATAAAGCACGTGGCCTCTTATCGAG
AAAGAAATTACCGTCGCTCGTGATTTGTTTGCAAAAAGAACAAAACTGAAAAAACCCAGACACGCTCGAC
TTCCTGTCTTCCTATTGATTGCAGCTTCCAATTTCGTCACACAACAAGGTCCTAGCGACGGCTCACAGGT
TTTGTAACAAGCAATCGAAGGTTCTGGAATGGCGGGAAAGGGTTTAGTACCACATGCTATGATGCCCACT
GTGATCTCCAGAGCAAAGTTCGTTCGATCGTACTGTTACTCTCTCCCTTTCAAACAGAATTGTCCGAATC
GTGTGACAACAACAGCCTGTTCTCACACACTCTTTTCTTCTAACCAAGGGGGTGGTTTAGTTTAGTAGAA
CCTCGTGAAACTTACATTTACATATATATAAACTTGCATAAATTGGTCAATGCAAGAAATACATATTTGG
TCTTTTCTAATTCGTAGTTTTTCAAGTTCTTAGATGCTTTCTTTTTCTCTTTTTTACAGATCATCAAGGA
AGTAATTATCTACTTTTTACAACAAATATAAAACATCTAGAACTAGTGGATCCCCCGGGCTGCAGGAATT
CGATATCAAGCTTATCGATACCGTCGACCTCGAGAACACAACCCACAGCTACCACCATCAACAATATTTA
TATATATAACGTACACATAGAAATCACACAAACAGAGTATTTATTCTTAACTACATGAACTACCATCAGA
CCGTCTGGGCCACTATATAATGTGCCATTCATAAACGTGATCACTTTACGTAGCAGGCAACCCCAGGTGA
AAATTTTTCAGCGAGCTGCCAGATTGTCAGGTGAAAAACTGAAAAAAACTTCTGGGCGATGAGCTTGTGG
CGGG
